>Addgene plasmid #72610 | pBabe 3XFLAG-S33A-GATA6-3XAU1 puro | depositor partial sequence | sequence record 133654 | reverse sequence
NNNNNNNNNNNNNNNNNNNNNNNNNNNTGCCNGCTGGGGNNCCTGGGGNNTTTCNNCACCCTAACTGACA
CACATTNNNNNNNNNNNNNTANATGTAGCGGTAGGTGTCGATGTAGCGGTAGGTGTCGATGTAGCGGTAG
GTGTCGGCCAGGGCCAGGGCGCACCAGGAATCCGGTCGCACGGAGGACGTGACTTCGGCCGGCGAGGCGA
GACTGACGCCTATGTAGAGCCCATCTTGACCCGAATACTTGAGCTCGCTGTTCTCGGGATTGGTGCTCTC
TCCCGCACCAGTCATCACCGGGGCACCCGCCCCTGAGGCTGTAGGTTGTGTTGTGGGGGAAGTATTTTTG
CTGCAATCATCTGAGTTAGAAGAGGTGGAAGTTGGAGTCATGGGAATGGAATTATTGCTATTACCAGAGC
AAGTCTTTGATTTATTTATGTTCTTAGGTTTTCGTTTCCTGGTTTGAATTCCCTCTTTTTTCATAGCAAG
TGGTCTGGGCACCCCATGGAGTTTCATGTANAGTCCACAAGCATTGCACACGGGTTCACCCTCGGCGTTT
CTGCNCCATAANGTGGTAGTTGTGGTGTGACAGTTGGCACANGACAATCCAAGCCGCCGTGATGAANGCA
CGCGCTTCTGCNGCTTGATGAGGGGCCGGCTGANGCCGTTCATCTTGCTGTANAGCCCGCANGCGTTGCA
CANGTAGTGGCNNGTGCCNTCCCGNCGCCACNNCNGCGTCTGNATGGNNCCNCANTTNNCGCACTCNCNG
CTNCTCGNACNNGTCCTCCANCNNGTCNGCACNNGNGANCNCGGGGGNNNNNGGANCNGGGNNTCCNGCG
CGGCTCTGNAGGNTGTGNNANCNACCNNNGNNNNNNAANGGCNNNGNNGGGNCNNNNNNNGCGTCNANNN
NNCTNCNCCNNNNNNNNGNNNNANTANNGNNCNNNNNANNNNNGNNNGNNNNNNNNNNNNNNNNNNNNNN
