>Addgene plasmid #72610 | pBabe 3XFLAG-S33A-GATA6-3XAU1 puro | depositor partial sequence | sequence record 133655 | GATA6 sequence specific primer
NNNNNNNNNNNNGNNNNNGNNGNNNNNCACTGCGGGACGCCTCAGCTCGACACGGANGCGGCGGCCGGAC
NNCCNGNNCNNTCGCTGCTGCTCAGTTCCTACGCTTCGCATCCCTTCGGGGCTCCCCACGGACCTTCGGC
GCCTGGGGTCGCGGGCCCCGGGGGCAACCTGTCGAGCTGGGAGGACTTGCTGCTGTTCACTGACCTCGAC
CAAGCCGCGACCGCCAGCAAGCTGCTGTGGTCCAGCCGCGGCGCCAAGCTGAGCCCCTTCGCACCCGAGC
AGCCGGAGGAGATGTACCAGACCCTCGCCGCTCTCTCCAGCCAGGGTCCGGCCGCCTACGACGGCGCGCC
CGGCGGCTTCGTGCACTCTGCGGCCGCGGCGGCAGCAGCCGCGGCGGCGGCCAGCTCCCCGGTCTACGTG
CCCACCACCCGCGTGGGTTCCATGCTGCCCGGCCTACCGTACCACCTGCAGGGGTCGGGCAGTGGGCCAG
CCAACCACGCGGGCGGCGCGGGCGCGCACCCCGGCTGGCCTCAGGCCTCGGCCGACAGCCCTCCATACGG
CAGCGGAGGCGGCGCGGCTGGCGGCGGGGCCGCGGGGCCTGGCGGCGCTGGCTCAGCCGCGGCGCACGTC
TCGGCGCGCTTCCCCTACTCTCCCAGCCCGCCCATGGCCAACGGCGCCGCGCGGGANCCGGGAGGCTACG
CGGCGGCGGGCAGTGGGGGGCGCGGGAGGCGTGAGCGGCGGCGGCAGTAGCCTGGCGGCCATGGGCGGNC
GCGAGCCCCAGTACAGCTCGCTGTCGGCCGCGCGGCCGCTGAACGGGNCGTACCACCACCACCACCACNN
CCACCACCNNNNTCCNAGCCCNTACTCNCNCTACGTGGGGGGNNNNNANTGACNNNNNNNNNGNCCNNNN
GANCNNNCNANACCCCNGNNNCTGCACANNNNNNNNNNNNCNNNNNNNGNANCCNNNNNNNCCNNNNNNC
NCNGGGNNCNNNNNNNNNNNNNNNNNGNANGNNCNNNNNCNNNNNNNCNNNNNNNNNNNNNNANNNNNNN
NNNNNTNNANNNNNNCNNNNNNNNNGNNNGNNNNGNNNCNGNNNNNNNNNNNNNNNNAANNNCNNGNNGN
NNNNNNNNNNNNNNNNNNNNNNCNNNTANNANNNNNGGNNNN
