>Addgene plasmid #72610 | pBabe 3XFLAG-S33A-GATA6-3XAU1 puro | depositor partial sequence | sequence record 133731 | predicted insert's sequence
ATGGACTACAAGGATGACGATGACAAGGACTACAAGGATGACGATGACAAGGACTACAAGGATGACGATG
ACAAGATGGCCTTGACTGACGGCGGCTGGTGCTTGCCGAAGCGCTTCGGGGCCGCGGGTGCGGACGCCAG
CGACTCCAGAGCCTTTCCAGCGCGGGAGCCCGCCACGCCGCCTTCCCCCATCTCTTCCTCGTCCTCCTCC
TGCTCCCGGGGCGGAGAGCGGGGCCCCGGCGGCGCCAGCAACTGCGGGACGCCTCAGCTCGACACGGAGG
CGGCGGCCGGACCCCCGGCCCGCTCGCTGCTGCTCAGTTCCTACGCTTCGCATCCCTTCGGGGCTCCCCA
CGGACCTTCGGCGCCTGGGGTCGCGGGCCCCGGGGGCAACCTGTCGAGCTGGGAGGACTTGCTGCTGTTC
ACTGACCTCGACCAAGCCGCGACCGCCAGCAAGCTGCTGTGGTCCAGCCGCGGCGCCAAGCTGAGCCCCT
TCGCACCCGAGCAGCCGGAGGAGATGTACCAGACCCTCGCCGCTCTCTCCAGCCAGGGTCCGGCCGCCTA
CGACGGCGCGCCCGGCGGCTTCGTGCACTCTGCGGCCGCGGCGGCAGCAGCCGCGGCGGCGGCCAGCTCC
CCGGTCTACGTGCCCACCACCCGCGTGGGTTCCATGCTGCCCGGCCTACCGTACCACCTGCAGGGGTCGG
GCAGTGGGCCAGCCAACCACGCGGGCGGCGCGGGCGCGCACCCCGGCTGGCCTCAGGCCTCGGCCGACAG
CCCTCCATACGGCAGCGGAGGCGGCGCGGCTGGCGGCGGGGCCGCGGGGCCTGGCGGCGCTGGCTCAGCC
GCGGCGCACGTCTCGGCGCGCTTCCCCTACTCTCCCAGCCCGCCCATGGCCAACGGCGCCGCGCGGGAGC
CGGGAGGCTACGCGGCGGCGGGCAGTGGGGGCGCGGGAGGCGTGAGCGGCGGCGGCAGTAGCCTGGCGGC
CATGGGCGGCCGCGAGCCCCAGTACAGCTCGCTGTCGGCCGCGCGGCCGCTGAACGGGACGTACCACCAC
CACCACCACCACCACCACCACCATCCGAGCCCCTACTCGCCCTACGTGGGGGCGCCACTGACGCCTGCCT
GGCCCGCCGGACCCTTCGAGACCCCGGTGCTGCACAGCCTGCAGAGCCGCGCCGGAGCCCCGCTCCCGGT
GCCCCGGGGTCCCAGTGCAGACCTGCTGGAGGACCTGTCCGAGAGCCGCGAGTGCGTGAACTGCGGCTCC
ATCCAGACGCCGCTGTGGCGGCGGGACGGCACCGGCCACTACCTGTGCAACGCCTGCGGGCTCTACAGCA
AGATGAACGGCCTCAGCCGGCCCCTCATCAAGCCGCAGAAGCGCGTGCCTTCATCACGGCGGCTTGGATT
GTCCTGTGCCAACTGTCACACCACAACTACCACCTTATGGCGCAGAAACGCCGAGGGTGAACCCGTGTGC
AATGCTTGTGGACTCTACATGAAACTCCATGGGGTGCCCAGACCACTTGCTATGAAAAAAGAGGGAATTC
AAACCAGGAAACGAAAACCTAAGAACATAAATAAATCAAAGACTTGCTCTGGTAATAGCAATAATTCCAT
TCCCATGACTCCAACTTCCACCTCTTCTAACTCAGATGATTGCAGCAAAAATACTTCCCCCACAACACAA
CCTACAGCCTCAGGGGCGGGTGCCCCGGTGATGACTGGTGCGGGAGAGAGCACCAATCCCGAGAACAGCG
AGCTCAAGTATTCGGGTCAAGATGGGCTCTACATAGGCGTCAGTCTCGCCTCGCCGGCCGAAGTCACGTC
CTCCGTGCGACCGGATTCCTGGTGCGCCCTGGCCCTGGCCGACACCTACCGCTACATCGACACCTACCGC
TACATCGACACCTACCGCTACATCTAA
