>Addgene plasmid #72610 | pBabe 3XFLAG-S33A-GATA6-3XAU1 puro | addgene partial sequence | sequence record 138434 | pBABE5 5'-CTTTATCCAGCCCTCAC-3'
CCATGGACTACAAGGATGACGATGACAAGGACTACAAGGATGACGATGACAAGGACTACAAGGATGACGA
TGACAAGATGGCCTTGACTGACGGCGGCTGGTGCTTGCCGAAGCGCTTCGGGGCCGCGGGTGCGGACGCC
AGCGACTCCAGAGCCTTTCCAGCGCGGGAGCCCGCCACGCCGCCTTCCCCCATCTCTTCCTCGTCCTCCT
CCTGCTCCCGGGGCGGAGAGCGGGGCCCCGGCGGCGCCAGCAACTGCGGGACGCCTCAGCTCGACACGGA
GGCGGCGGCCGGACCCCCGGCCCGCTCGCTGCTGCTCAGTTCCTACGCTTCGCATCCCTTCGGGGCTCCC
CACGGACCTTCGGCGCCTGGGGTCGCGGGCCCCGGGGGCAACCTGTCGAGCTGGGAGGACTTGCTGCTGT
TCACTGACCTCGACCAAGCCGCGACCGCCAGCAAGCTGCTGTGGTCCAGCCGCGGCGCCAAGCTGAGCCC
CTTCGCACCCGAGCAGCCGGAGGAGATGTACCAGACCCTCGCCGCTCTCTCCAGCCAGGGTCCGGCCGCC
TACGACGGCGCGCCCGGCGGCTTCGTGCACTCTGCGGCCGCGGCGGCAGCAGCCGCGGCGGCGGCCAGCT
CCCCGGTCTACGTGCCCACCACCCGCGTGGGTTCCATGCTGCCCGGCCTACCGTACCACCTGCAGGGGTC
GGGCAGTGGGCCAGCCAACCACGCGGGCGGCGCGGGCGCGCACCCCGGCTGGCCTCAGGCCTCGGCCGAC
AGCCCTCCATACGGCAGCGGAGGCGGCGCGGCTGGCGGCGGGGCCGCGGGGCCTGGCGGCGCTGGCTCAG
CCGCGGCGCACGTCTCGGCGCGCTTCCC
