>Addgene plasmid #72610 | pBabe 3XFLAG-S33A-GATA6-3XAU1 puro | addgene partial sequence | sequence record 138437 | pBABE3 5'-ACCCTAACTGACACACATTCC-3'
ATGTAGCGGTAGGTGTCGATGTAGCGGTAGGTGTCGATGTAGCGGTAGGTGTCGGCCAGGGCCAGGGCGC
ACCAGGAATCCGGTCGCACGGAGGACGTGACTTCGGCCGGCGAGGCGAGACTGACGCCTATGTAGAGCCC
ATCTTGACCCGAATACTTGAGCTCGCTGTTCTCGGGATTGGTGCTCTCTCCCGCACCAGTCATCACCGGG
GCACCCGCCCCTGAGGCTGTAGGTTGTGTTGTGGGGGAAGTATTTTTGCTGCAATCATCTGAGTTAGAAG
AGGTGGAAGTTGGAGTCATGGGAATGGAATTATTGCTATTACCAGAGCAAGTCTTTGATTTATTTATGTT
CTTAGGTTTTCGTTTCCTGGTTTGAATTCCCTCTTTTTTCATAGCAAGTGGTCTGGGCACCCCATGGAGT
TTCATGTAGAGTCCACAAGCATTGCACACGGGTTCACCCTCGGCGTTTCTGCGCCATAAGGTGGTAGTTG
TGGTGTGACAGTTGGCACAGGACAATCCAAGCCGCCGTGATGAAGGCACGCGCTTCTGCGGCTTGATGAG
GGGCCGGCTGAGGCCGTTCATCTTGCTGTAGAGCCCGCAGGCGTTGCACAGGTAGTGGCCGGTGCCGTCC
CGCCGCCACAGCGGCGTCTGGATGGAGCCGCAGTTCACGCACTCGCGGCTCTCG
