[The description below was written by a language model from this plasmid's Addgene catalogue record.]
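Description:
pBabe 3XFLAG-S33A-GATA6-3XAU1 puro is a retroviral mammalian expression plasmid built on the pBABEpuro backbone, with a total size of about 7.8 kb (roughly 5.9 kb of backbone plus the insert). It is maintained in bacteria as a high-copy plasmid under ampicillin selection, and it carries a puromycin marker for selecting transduced or transfected mammalian cells. No feature table accompanies the record, so the promoters and viral elements are not listed explicitly. pBABE-type vectors are generally Moloney murine leukemia virus-derived: the insert is transcribed from the 5′ long terminal repeat, a packaging signal allows the transcript to be incorporated into virions when packaging functions are supplied in trans, and the puromycin resistance gene is driven by a separate internal promoter.

The payload is the full-length human GATA6 coding sequence (GATA binding protein 6, a zinc-finger transcription factor), cloned between BamHI and SalI sites that both remain intact. It carries a single point mutation changing serine 33 to alanine, which removes the hydroxyl side chain at that position and is a substitution commonly used to block phosphorylation at a given site. The protein is flanked by two different epitope tags, a triple FLAG tag at the N terminus and a triple AU1 tag at the C terminus, so that each end of the protein can be detected or immunoprecipitated independently. This arrangement can help distinguish full-length protein from truncated or processed forms.

The stated purpose is mammalian expression of this doubly tagged S33A mutant. The associated publication concerns TNF-insulin signaling crosstalk converging on GATA6, which suggests its use alongside wild-type GATA6 to test the contribution of serine 33 to the protein's regulation.
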