Addgene plasmid #72610: pBabe 3XFLAG-S33A-GATA6-3XAU1 puro
Purpose: For mammalian expression of an N-terminally triple FLAG-tagged and C-terminally triple AU1-tagged full length human GATA6 with a single serine#33 to alanine mutation
Depositing lab: Kevin Janes. Depositing organization: University of Virginia. Publication: TNF-insulin crosstalk at the transcription factor GATA6 is revealed by a model that links signaling and transcriptomic data tensors. Chitforoushzadeh Z, Ye Z, Sheng Z, LaRue S, Fry RC, Lauffenburger DA, Janes KA. Sci Signal. 2016 Jun 7;9(431):ra59. doi: 10.1126/scisignal.aad3373. PubMed 27273097.
Backbone
  Vector backbone: pBABEpuro
  Backbone size w/o insert (bp): 5900
  Total vector size (bp): 7817
  Vector type: Mammalian Expression, Retroviral
  Selectable markers: Puromycin
Growth in bacteria
  Bacterial resistance: Ampicillin, 100 μg/mL
  Growth temperature: 37°C
  Growth strain: NEB Stable
  Copy number: High Copy
Gene/Insert
  Gene/Insert name: GATA binding protein 6 (alt names: GATA6; 1917)
  Species: H. sapiens (human)
  Mutation: changed serine33 to alanine
  GenBank ID: NM_005257 NM_005257
  Entrez Gene: GATA6
  Tag / fusion protein: 3XFLAG (N terminal on insert); 3XAU1 (C terminal on insert)
  Cloning method: Restriction Enzyme; 5′ cloning site BamHI (not destroyed); 3′ cloning site SalI (not destroyed)
  Sequencing primers: 5′ pBABE5'; 3′ pBABE3'
Terms and licenses: Academic/Nonprofit Terms; Industry Terms: Not Available to Industry
How to cite: pBabe 3XFLAG-S33A-GATA6-3XAU1 puro was a gift from Kevin Janes (Addgene plasmid # 72610 ; http://n2t.net/addgene:72610 ; RRID:Addgene_72610)
